>Addgene plasmid #10878 | pLKO.1 - TRC cloning vector | addgene full sequence | sequence record 438456 | Addgene NGS Result
GGCGCTCTTCCGCTTCCTCGCTCACTGACTCGCTGCGCTCGGTCGTTCGGCTGCGGCGAGCGGTATCAGC
TCACTCAAAGGCGGTAATACGGTTATCCACAGAATCAGGGGATAACGCAGGAAAGAACATGTGAGCAAAA
GGCCAGCAAAAGGCCAGGAACCGTAAAAAGGCCGCGTTGCTGGCGTTTTTCCATAGGCTCCGCCCCCCTG
ACGAGCATCACAAAAATCGACGCTCAAGTCAGAGGTGGCGAAACCCGACAGGACTATAAAGATACCAGGC
GTTTCCCCCTGGAAGCTCCCTCGTGCGCTCTCCTGTTCCGACCCTGCCGCTTACCGGATACCTGTCCGCC
TTTCTCCCTTCGGGAAGCGTGGCGCTTTCTCATAGCTCACGCTGTAGGTATCTCAGTTCGGTGTAGGTCG
TTCGCTCCAAGCTGGGCTGTGTGCACGAACCCCCCGTTCAGCCCGACCGCTGCGCCTTATCCGGTAACTA
TCGTCTTGAGTCCAACCCGGTAAGACACGACTTATCGCCACTGGCAGCAGCCACTGGTAACAGGATTAGC
AGAGCGAGGTATGTAGGCGGTGCTACAGAGTTCTTGAAGTGGTGGCCTAACTACGGCTACACTAGAAGAA
CAGTATTTGGTATCTGCGCTCTGCTGAAGCCAGTTACCTTCGGAAAAAGAGTTGGTAGCTCTTGATCCGG
CAAACAAACCACCGCTGGTAGCGGTGGTTTTTTTGTTTGCAAGCAGCAGATTACGCGCAGAAAAAAAGGA
TCTCAAGAAGATCCTTTGATCTTTTCTACGGGGTCTGACGCTCAGTGGAACGAAAACTCACGTTAAGGGA
TTTTGGTCATGAGATTATCAAAAAGGATCTTCACCTAGATCCTTTTAAATTAAAAATGAAGTTTTAAATC
AATCTAAAGTATATATGAGTAAACTTGGTCTGACAGTTACCAATGCTTAATCAGTGAGGCACCTATCTCA
GCGATCTGTCTATTTCGTTCATCCATAGTTGCCTGACTCCCCGTCGTGTAGATAACTACGATACGGGAGG
GCTTACCATCTGGCCCCAGTGCTGCAATGATACCGCGAGACCCACGCTCACCGGCTCCAGATTTATCAGC
AATAAACCAGCCAGCCGGAAGGGCCGAGCGCAGAAGTGGTCCTGCAACTTTATCCGCCTCCATCCAGTCT
ATTAATTGTTGCCGGGAAGCTAGAGTAAGTAGTTCGCCAGTTAATAGTTTGCGCAACGTTGTTGCCATTG
CTACAGGCATCGTGGTGTCACGCTCGTCGTTTGGTATGGCTTCATTCAGCTCCGGTTCCCAACGATCAAG
GCGAGTTACATGATCCCCCATGTTGTGCAAAAAAGCGGTTAGCTCCTTCGGTCCTCCGATCGTTGTCAGA
AGTAAGTTGGCCGCAGTGTTATCACTCATGGTTATGGCAGCACTGCATAATTCTCTTACTGTCATGCCAT
CCGTAAGATGCTTTTCTGTGACTGGTGAGTACTCAACCAAGTCATTCTGAGAATAGTGTATGCGGCGACC
GAGTTGCTCTTGCCCGGCGTCAATACGGGATAATACCGCGCCACATAGCAGAACTTTAAAAGTGCTCATC
ATTGGAAAACGTTCTTCGGGGCGAAAACTCTCAAGGATCTTACCGCTGTTGAGATCCAGTTCGATGTAAC
CCACTCGTGCACCCAACTGATCTTCAGCATCTTTTACTTTCACCAGCGTTTCTGGGTGAGCAAAAACAGG
AAGGCAAAATGCCGCAAAAAAGGGAATAAGGGCGACACGGAAATGTTGAATACTCATACTCTTCCTTTTT
CAATATTATTGAAGCATTTATCAGGGTTATTGTCTCATGAGCGGATACATATTTGAATGTATTTAGAAAA
ATAAACAAATAGGGGTTCCGCGCACATTTCCCCGAAAAGTGCCACCTAAATTGTAAGCGTTAATATTTTG
TTAAAATTCGCGTTAAATTTTTGTTAAATCAGCTCATTTTTTAACCAATAGGCCGAAATCGGCAAAATCC
CTTATAAATCAAAAGAATAGACCGAGATAGGGT
[37 nt withheld, positions 2064-2100]
AAAGAACGTGGACTCCAACGTCAAAGG
[49 nt withheld, positions 2128-2176]
T
[91 nt withheld, positions 2178-2268]
G
[124 nt withheld, positions 2270-2393]
CCCATTCGCCATTCAGGCTGCGCAACTGTTGGGAAGGGCGATCGGTGCGGGCCTCTTCGCTATTACGCCA
GCTGGCGAAAGGGGGATGTGCTGCAAGGCGATTAAGTTGGGTAACGCCAGGGTTTTCCCAGTCACGACGT
TGTAAAACGACGGCCAGTGAGCGCGCGTAATACGACTCACTATAGGGCGAATTGGGTACGTCCCTAGGCC
TCCAAAAAAGCCTCCTCACTACTTCTGGAATAGCTCAGAGGCCGAGGCGGCCTCGGCCTCTGCATAAATA
AAAAAAATTAGTCAGCCATGGGGCGGAGAATGGGCGGAACTGGGCGGAGTTAGGGGCGGGATGGGCGGAG
TTAGGGGCGGGATAGCTAGAGCCAGACATGATAAGATACATTGATGAGTTTGGACAAACCACAACTAGAA
TGCAGTGAAAAAAATGCTTTATTTGTGAAATTTGTGATGCTATTGCTTTATTTGTAACCATTATAAGCTG
CAATAAACAAGTTCCTCTCACTCTCTGATATTCATTTCTTTGCAAGTTATAAATACTGAATAATAAGATG
ACATGAACTACTACTGCTAGAGATTTTCCACACTGACTAAAAGGGTCTGAGGGATCTCTAGTTACCAGAG
TCACACAACAGACGGGCACACACTACTTGAAGCACTCAAGGCAAGCTTTATTGAGGCTTAAGCAGTGGGT
TCCCTAGTTAGCCAGAGAGCTCCCAGGCTCAGATCTGGTCTAACCAGAGAGACCCAGTACAAGCAAAAAG
CAGATCTTGTCTTCGTTGGGAGTGAATTAGCCCTTCCAGTCCCCCCTTTTCTTTTAAAAAGTGGCTAAGA
TCTACAGCTGCCTTGTAAGTCATTGGTCTTAAAGGTACCGATGCATGGGGTCGTGCGCTCCTTTCGGTCG
GGCGCTGCGGGTCGTGGGGCGGGCGTCAGGCACCGGGCTTGCGGGTCATGCACCAGGTGCGCGGTCCTTC
GGGCACCTCGACGTCGGCGGTGACGGTGAAGCCGAGCCGCTCGTAGAAGGGGAGGTTGCGGGGCGCGGAG
GTCTCCAGGAAGGCGGGCACCCCGGCGCGCTCGGCCGCCTCCACTCCGGGGAGCACGACGGCGCTGCCCA
GACCCTTGCCCTGGTGGTCGGGCGAGACGCCGACGGTGGCCAGGAACCACGCGGGCTCCTTGGGCCGGTG
CGGCGCCAGGAGGCCTTCCATCTGTTGCTGCGCGGCCAGCCGGGAACCGCTCAACTCGGCCATGCGCGGG
CCGATCTCGGCGAACACCGCCCCCGCTTCGACGCTCTCCGGCGTGGTCCAGACCGCCACCGCGGCGCCGT
CGTCCGCGACCCACACCTTGCCGATGTCGAGCCCGACGCGCGTGAGGAAGAGTTCTTGCAGCTCGGTGAC
CCGCTCGATGTGGCGGTCCGGATCGACGGTGTGGCGCGTGGCGGGGTAGTCGGCGAACGCGGCGGCGAGG
GTGCGTACGGCCCTGGGGACGTCGTCGCGGGTGGCGAGGCGCACCGTGGGCTTGTACTCGGTCATGGTAA
GCTCCGGTGGATCCCCCTGGGGAGAGAGGTCGGTGATTCGGTCAACGAGGGAGCCGACTGCCGACGTGCG
CTCCGGAGGCTTGCAGAATGCGGAACACCGCGCGGGCAGGAACAGGGCCCACACTACCGCCCCACACCCC
GCCTCCCGCACCGCCCCTTCCCGGCCGCTGCTCTCGGCGCGCCCTGCTGAGCAGCCGCTATTGGCCACAG
CCCATCGCGGTCGGCGCGCTGCCATTGCTCCCTGGCGCTGTCCGTCTGCGAGGGTACTAGTGAGACGTGC
GGCTTCCGTTTGTCACGTCCGGCACGCCGCGAACCGCAAGGAACCTTCCCGACTTAGGGGCGGAGCAGGA
AGCGTCGCCGGGGGGCCCACAAGGGTAGCGGCGAAGATCCGGGTGACGCTGCGAACGGACGTGAAGAATG
TGCGAGACCCAGGGTCGGCGCCGCTGCGTTTCCCGGAACCACGCCCAGAGCAGCCGCGTCCCTGCGCAAA
CCCAGGGCTGCCTTGGAAAAGGCGCAACCCCAACCCCCTCGAGCCGCGGCCAAAGTGGATCTCTGCTGTC
CCTGTAATAAACCCGAAAATTTTGAATTTTTGTAATTTGTTTTTGTAATTCTTTAGTTTGTATGTCTGTT
GCTATTATGTCTACTATTCTTTCCCCTGCACTGTACCCCCCAATCCCCCCTTTTCTTTTAAAATTGTGGA
TGAATACTGCCATTTGTCTCGAGGTCGAGAATTCTACAAAAAAGAGCAAGAAGCTAAAAAAGATTTAAAA
ATTATTTTTAGCGCAGTTAATGGAACAGGAACTAAATTTACCCCAAAAATATTACGTGAATCAGGATATA
ACGTTATTGAGGTTGAAGAGCATGCATTTGAAGATGAAACATTTAAAAATGTTGTAAATCCAAATCCAGA
ATTTGATCCTGCATGAAAAATACCGCTTGAATATGGTATTAAACATGATGCAGATATTATTATTATGAAT
GACCCAGATGCTGACAGATTTGGAATGGCAATAAAACATGATGGTCATTTTGTAAGATTAGATGGAAATC
AAACAGGACCAATTTTAATTGATTGAAAATTATCAAATCTAAAACGCTTAAATAGCATTCCAAAAAATCC
GGCTCTATATTCAAGTTTTGTAACAAGTGATTTGGGTGATAGAATCGCTCATGAAAAATATGGAGTTAAT
ATTGTAAAAACTTTAACTGGATTTAAATGAATGGGTAGAGAAATTGCTAAAGAAGAAGATAACGGATTAA
ATTTTGTTTTTGCTTATGAAGAAAGTTATGGATATGTAATTGATGACTCAGCTAGAGATAAAGATGGAAT
ACAAGCTTCTATATTAATAGCAGAGGCTGCTTGATTTTATAAAAAACAAAATAAAACATTAGTAGACTAT
TTAGAAGATTTATTTAAAGAAATGGGTGCATATTACACTTTCACTTTAAACTTGAATTTTAAACCAGAAG
AAAAGAAATTAAAAATTGAACCATTAATGAAATCATTGAGAGCAACACCCTTAACTCAAATTGCTGGACT
TAAAGTTGTTAATGTTGAAGACTACATCGATGGAATGTATAATATGCCAGGACAAGACTTACTAAAATTT
TATTTAGAAGATAAGTCATGATTTGCTGTTCGCCCAAGTGGAACTGAACCTAAACTAAAAATTTATTTTA
TAGGTGTTGGTGAATCTGTTCAAAACGCTAAAGTTAAAGTAGACGAAATTATTAAAGAATTAAAATTAAA
AATGAATATATAGGAGAAAAAATGAAACTAAACAAATATATAGATCACACATTATTAAAACAAGATGCTA
CGAAAGCTGAAATTAAACAATTATGTGATGAAGCAATTGAATTTGATTTTGCAACAGTTTGTGTTAATTC
ATATTGAACAAGCTATTGTAAAGAATTATTAAAAGGCACAAATGTAGGAATAACAAATGTTGTAGGTTTT
CCTCTAGGTGCATGCACAACAGCTACAAAAGCATTCGAAGTTTCTGAAGCAATTAAAGATGGTGCAACAG
AAATTGATATGGTATTAAATATTGGTGCATTAAAAGACAAAAATTATGAATTAGTTTTAGAAGACATGAA
AGCTGTAAAAAAAGCAGCTGGATCACATGTTGTTAAATGTATTATGGAAAATTGTTTATTAACAAAAGAA
GAAATCATGAAAGCTTGTGAAATAGCTGTTGAAGCTGGATTAGAATTTGTTAAAACATCAACAGGATTTT
CAAAATCAGGTGCAACATTTGAAGATGTTAAACTAATGAAGTCAGTTGTTAAAGACAATGCTTTAGTTAA
AGCAGCTGGTGGAGTTAGAACATTTGAAGATGCTCAAAAAATGATTGAAGCAGGAGCTGACCGCTTAGGA
ACAAGTGGTGGAGTAGCTATTATTAAAGGTGAAGAAAACAACGCGAGTTACTAAAACTAGCGTTTTTTTA
TTTTGCTCATTTTTATTAAAAGTTTGCAAAAAGGAACATAAAAATTCTAATTATTGATACTAAAGTTATT
AAAAAGAAGATTTTGGTTGATTTTATAAAGGTCATAGAATATAATATTTTAGCATGTGTATTTTGTGTGC
TCATTTACAACACACCGGTGTTTCGTCCTTTCCACAAGATATATAAAGCCAAGAAATCGAAATACTTTCA
AGTTACGGTAAGCATATGATAGTCCATTTTAAAACATAATTTTAAAACTGCAAACTACCCAAGAAATTAT
TACTTTCTACGTCACGTATTTTGTACTAATATCTTTGTGTTTACAGTCAAATTAATTCCAATTATCTCTC
TAACAGCCTTGTATCGTATATGCAAATATGAAGGAATCATGGGAAATAGGCCCTCGGTGAAGGGGGCGGC
CGCTCGAGGCTAGTCTCGTGATCGATACCGTCGAGATCCGTTCACTAATCGAATGGATCTGTCTCTGTCT
CTCTCTCCACCTTCTTCTTCTATTCCTTCGGGCCTGTCGGGTCCCCTCGGGGTTGGGAGGTGGGTCTGAA
ACGATAATGGTGAATATCCCTGCCTAACTCTATTCACTATAGAAAGTACAGCAAAAACTATTCTTAAACC
TACCAAGCCTCCTACTATCATTATGAATAATTTTATATACCACAGCCAATTTGTTATGTTAAACCAATTC
CACAAACTTGCCCATTTATCTAATTCCAATAATTCTTGTTCATTCTTTTCTTGCTGGTTTTGCGATTCTT
CAATTAAGGAGTGTATTAAGCTTGTGTAATTGTTAATTTCTCTGTCCCACTCCATCCAGGTCGTGTGATT
CCAAATCTGTTCCAGAGATTTATTACTCCAACTAGCATTCCAAGGCACAGCAGTGGTGCAAATGAGTTTT
CCAGAGCAACCCCAAATCCCCAGGAGCTGTTGATCCTTTAGGTATCTTTCCACAGCCAGGATTCTTGCCT
GGAGCTGCTTGATGCCCCAGACTGTGAGTTGCAACAGATGCTGTTGCGCCTCAATAGCCCTCAGCAAATT
GTTCTGCTGCTGCACTATACCAGACAATAATTGTCTGGCCTGTACCGTCAGCGTCATTGACGCTGCGCCC
ATAGTGCTTCCTGCTGCTCCCAAGAACCCAAGGAACAAAGCTCCTATTCCCACTGCTCTTTTTTCTCTCT
GCACCACTCTTCTCTTTGCCTTGGTGGGTGCTACTCCTAATGGTTCAATTTTTACTACTTTATATTTATA
TAATTCACTTCTCCAATTGTCCCTCATATCTCCTCCTCCAGGTCTGAAGATCAGCGGCCGCTTGCTGTGC
GGTGGTCTTACTTTTGTTTTGCTCTTCCTCTATCTTGTCTAAAGCTTCCTTGGTGTCTTTTATCTCTATC
CTTTGATGCACACAATAGAGGGTTGCTACTGTATTATATAATGATCTAAGTTCTTCTGATCCTGTCTGAA
GGGATGGTTGTAGCTGTCCCAGTATTTGTCTACAGCCTTCTGATGTTTCTAACAGGCCAGGATTAACTGC
GAATCGTTCTAGCTCCCTGCTTGCCCATACTATATGTTTTAATTTATATTTTTTCTTTCCCCCTGGCCTT
AACCGAATTTTTTCCCATCGCGATCTAATTCTCCCCCGCTTAATACTGACGCTCTCGCACCCATCTCTCT
CCTTCTAGCCTCCGCTAGTCAAAATTTTTGGCGTACTCACCAGTCGCCGCCCCTCGCCTCTTGCCGTGCG
CGCTTCAGCAAGCCGAGTCCTGCGTCGAGAGAGCTCCTCTGGTTTCCCTTTCGCTTTCAAGTCCCTGTTC
GGGCGCCACTGCTAGAGATTTTCCACACTGACTAAAAGGGTCTGAGGGATCTCTAGTTACCAGAGTCACA
CAACAGACGGGCACACACTACTTGAAGCACTCAAGGCAAGCTTTATTGAGGCTTAAGCAGTGGGTTCCCT
AGTTAGCCAGAGAGCTCCCAGGCTCAGATCTGGTCTAACCAGAGAGACCCGTTTATGTATCGAGCTAGGC
ACTTAAATACAATATCTCTGCAATGCGGCAATTCAGTGGTTCGTCCAATCCATGTCAGACCCGTCTGTTG
CCTTCCTAATAAGGCACGATCGTACCACCTTACTTCCACCAATCGGCATGCACGGTGCTTTTTCTCTCCT
TGTAAGGCATGTTGCTAACTCATCGTTACCATGTTGCAAGACTACAAGAGTATTGCATAAGACTACATTA
AGCTTGCAGCTCCAGCTTTTGTTCCCTTTAGTGAGGGTTAATTGCGCGCTTGGCGTAATCATGGTCATAG
CTGTTTCCTGTGTGAAATTGTTATCCGCTCACAATTCCACACAACATACGAGCCGGAAGCATAAAGTGTA
AAGCCTGGGGTGCCTAATGAGTGAGCTAACTCACATTAATTGCGTTGCGCTCACTGCCCGCTTTCCAGTC
GGGAAACCTGTCGTGCCAGCTGCATTAATGAATCGGCCAACGCGCGGGGAGAGGCGGTTTGCGTATTG
Features (pLannotate 1.2.2; 26 found; start..end, strand, type, name):
    188..776     -  rep_origin     ori: high-copy-number ColE1/pMB1/pBR322/pUC origin of replication
    947..1807    -  CDS            AmpR: β-lactamase; bla; confers resistance to ampicillin, carbenicillin, and related antibiotics
   1808..1912    -  promoter       AmpR promoter: bla
   1965..2393    -  rep_origin     f1 ori (sequence partly withheld): f1 bacteriophage origin of replication; arrow indicates direction of (+) strand synthesis
   2398..2553    -  CDS            lacZα (fragment): LacZα fragment of β-galactosidase; lacZ fragment
   2561..2579    +  promoter       T7 promoter: promoter for bacteriophage T7 RNA polymerase
   2600..2735    -  rep_origin     SV40 ori: SV40 origin of replication
   2775..2896    -  polyA_signal   SV40 poly(A) signal: SV40 polyadenylation signal
   2968..3201    -  LTR            3' LTR (ΔU3): self-inactivating 3' long terminal repeat (LTR) from HIV-1
   3203..3286    -  CDS            nef (fragment): NEF_HV1Z2 - Experimental evidence at protein level: Swiss-Prot protein existence level 1. Extracellular Nef protein targets CD4(+) T-lymphocytes for apoptosis by interacting with CXCR4 surface receptors. From Human immunodeficiency virus type 1 group M subtype D (isolate Z2/CDC-Z34) (HIV-1).
   3329..3928    -  CDS            PuroR: puromycin N-acetyltransferase; pac from Streptomyces alboniger; confers resistance to puromycin
   3950..4460    -  promoter       hPGK promoter: human phosphoglycerate kinase 1 promoter
   4509..4626    -  misc_feature   cPPT/CTS: central polypurine tract and central termination sequence of HIV-1
   5705..6364    +  CDS            deoC1: DEOC1_STAAN - Also known as dra. Experimental evidence at protein level: Swiss-Prot protein existence level 1. Catalyzes a reversible aldol reaction between acetaldehyde and D-glyceraldehyde 3-phosphate to generate 2-deoxy-D-ribose 5- phosphate. From Staphylococcus aureus (strain N315).
   6548..6788    -  promoter       U6 promoter: RNA polymerase III promoter for human U6 snRNA
   6838..6938    -  CDS            Rev (fragment): human immunodeficiency virus 1 (HIV-1) Rev protein; rev; enhances nuclear export of unspliced and incompletely spliced viral mRNAs
   7315..7548    -  misc_feature   RRE: The Rev response element (RRE) of HIV-1 allows for Rev-dependent mRNA export from the nucleus to the cytoplasm.
   7694..8057    -  CDS            HIV-1 gag (fragment): gag protein from human immunodeficiency virus 1; gag
   8041..8166    -  misc_feature   HIV-1 Ψ: packaging signal of human immunodeficiency virus type 1
   8213..8393    -  LTR            5' LTR (truncated): truncated 5' long terminal repeat (LTR) from HIV-1
   8394..8620    -  promoter       RSV promoter: Rous sarcoma virus enhancer/promoter
   8648..8666    -  promoter       T3 promoter: promoter for bacteriophage T3 RNA polymerase
   8711..8727    -  protein_bind   lac operator: The lac repressor binds to the lac operator to inhibit transcription in E. coli. This inhibition can be relieved by adding lactose or isopropyl-β-D-thiogalactopyranoside (IPTG). lac repressor encoded by lacI
   8735..8765    -  promoter       lac promoter: promoter for the E. coli lac operon
   8780..8801    -  protein_bind   CAP binding site: CAP binding activates transcription in the presence of cAMP. E. coli catabolite activator protein
   8814..5       -  CDS            lacI (fragment) (across the origin): lac repressor; lacI; The lac repressor binds to the lac operator to inhibit transcription in E. coli. This inhibition can be relieved by adding lactose or isopropyl-β-D-thiogalactopyranoside (IPTG).
