[The description below was written by a language model from this plasmid's Addgene catalogue record and pLannotate feature annotations shown in this document.]
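Description:
pLKO.1 - TRC cloning vector is an empty third-generation lentiviral transfer plasmid built for cloning and expressing short hairpin RNAs in mammalian cells, and it is the backbone used by The RNAi Consortium for its human and mouse shRNA library. In bacteria it is maintained through a ColE1/pUC-type origin with ampicillin resistance. Although that origin is annotated as a high-copy type, the catalogue lists the plasmid as low copy and notes that it grows more slowly than standard plasmids. An f1 origin, an SV40 origin and leftover lac, T7 and T3 elements from the parental cloning backbone are also present.

The viral cassette begins with an RSV promoter fused to a truncated HIV-1 5' LTR, which makes genomic RNA production Tat-independent. It continues through the Ψ packaging signal with a partial gag sequence, the Rev response element and the cPPT/CTS, and ends at a ΔU3 self-inactivating 3' LTR followed by an SV40 polyadenylation signal. Inside this unit, a human U6 RNA polymerase III promoter sits immediately upstream of a roughly 1.9 kb stuffer flanked by AgeI and EcoRI sites. The stuffer is released with these enzymes and replaced by a hairpin-encoding oligonucleotide duplex, so that U6 drives the shRNA. The annotated match to a Staphylococcus aureus deoC1 coding sequence lies in the interval the stuffer occupies, so it most likely reflects filler DNA rather than a functional payload. A separate human PGK promoter drives puromycin N-acetyltransferase, allowing selection of transduced cells. The sequenced record of 8,901 nt is consistent with the listed 7,032 bp backbone plus the stuffer. Virus production requires separate packaging and envelope plasmids, and the resulting particles are used for stable gene knockdown.
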