Addgene plasmid #10878: pLKO.1 - TRC cloning vector
Purpose: (Empty Backbone) 3rd generation transfer plasmid
Depositing lab: David Root. Depositing organization: Massachusetts Institute of Technology. Publication: A lentiviral RNAi library for human and mouse genes applied to an arrayed viral high-content screen. Moffat J, Grueneberg DA, Yang X, Kim SY, Kloepfer AM, Hinkle G, Piqani B, Eisenhaure TM, Luo B, Grenier JK, Carpenter AE, Foo SY, Stewart SA, Stockwell BR, Hacohen N, Hahn WC, Lander ES, Sabatini DM, Root DE. Cell. 2006 Mar 24. 124(6):1283-98. 10.1016/j.cell.2006.01.040 PubMed 16564017.
Backbone
  Vector backbone: pLKO.1
  Backbone size (bp): 7032
  Vector type: Mammalian Expression, Lentiviral, RNAi
  Selectable markers: Puromycin
Growth in bacteria
  Bacterial resistance: Ampicillin, 100 μg/mL
  Growth temperature: 37°C
  Growth strain: Stbl3
  Copy number: Low Copy
Gene/Insert
  Gene/Insert name: stuffer
  Insert size (bp): 1900
  Cloning method: Restriction Enzyme; 5′ cloning site AgeI (not destroyed); 3′ cloning site EcoRI (not destroyed)
  Sequencing primers: 5′ LKO.1 5'
Terms and licenses: Academic/Nonprofit Terms; Industry Terms: Not Available to Industry
Depositor comments: This is the recommended vector for cloning and expressing new shRNA sequences. This plasmid is being used by The RNAi Consortium to produce their shRNA library http://www.broad.mit.edu/genome_bio/trc/ The 1.9kb stuffer can be released with AgeI and EcoRI and replaced with your shRNA sequence of choice. The link to the author's map shows the key features of this vector before the 1.9kb stuffer was cloned in. The link to the sequence shows the entire sequence with the stuffer sequence in capital letters. Also, see Addgene's pLKO.1 protocol http://www.addgene.org/plko on how to use the pLKO.1 vector. Plasmid grows more slowly than standard plasmids.
How to cite: pLKO.1 - TRC cloning vector was a gift from David Root (Addgene plasmid # 10878 ; http://n2t.net/addgene:10878 ; RRID:Addgene_10878)
