>Addgene plasmid #10878 | pLKO.1 - TRC cloning vector | addgene partial sequence | sequence record 56927 | LKO1_5 5'-GACTATCATATGCTTACCGT-3'
AAGGACGAAACACCGGTGTGTTGTAAATGAGCACACAAAATACACATGCTAAAATATTATATTCTATGAC
CTTTATAAAATCAACCAAAATCTTCTTTTTAATAACTTTAGTATCAATAATTAGAATTTTTATGTTCCTT
TTTGCAAACTTTTAATAAAAATGAGCAAAATAAAAAAACGCTAGTTTTAGTAACTCGCGTTGTTTTCTTC
ACCTTTAATAATAGCTACTCCACCACTTGTTCCTAAGCGGTCAGCTCCTGCTTCAATCATTTTTTGAGCA
TCTTCAAATGTTCTAACTCCACCAGCTGCTTTAACTAAAGCATTGTCTTTAACAACTGACTTCATTAGTT
TAACATCTTCAAATGTTGCACCTGATTTTGAAAATCCTGTTGATGTTTTAACAAATTCTAATCCAGCTTC
AACAGCTATTTCACAAGCTTTCATGATTTCTTCTTTTGTTAATAAACAATTTTCCATAATACATTTAACA
ACATGTGATCCAGCTGCTTTTTTTACAGCTTTCATGTCTTCTAAAACTAATTCATAATTTTTGTCTTTTA
ATGCACCAATATTTAATACCATATCAATTTCTGTTGCACCATCTTTAATTGCTTCAGAAACTTCGAATGC
TTTTGTAGCTGTTGTGCATGCACCTAGAGGAAAACCTACAACATTTGTTATTCCTACATTTGTGCCTTTT
AATAATTCTTTACAATAGCTTGTTCAATATGAATTAACACAAACTGTTGCAAAATCAAATTCAATTGCTT
CATCACATAATTGTTTAATTTCAGCTTTCGTAGCATCTTGTTTTAATAATGTGTGATCTATATATTTGTT
TAGTTTCATTTTTTCTCCTATATATTCATTTTTAA
