>Addgene plasmid #10878 | pLKO.1 - TRC cloning vector | addgene partial sequence | sequence record 129993 | hU6-F 5'-GAGGGCCTATTTCCCATGATT-3'
ATTGGAATTAATTTGACTGTAAACACAAAGATATTAGTACAAAATACGTGACGTAGAAAGTAATAATTTC
TTGGGTAGTTTGCAGTTTTAAAATTATGTTTTAAAATGGACTATCATATGCTTACCGTAACTTGAAAGTA
TTTCGATTTCTTGGCTTTATATATCTTGTGGAAAGGACGAAACACCGGTGTGTTGTAAATGAGCACACAA
AATACACATGCTAAAATATTATATTCTATGACCTTTATAAAATCAACCAAAATCTTCTTTTTAATAACTT
TAGTATCAATAATTAGAATTTTTATGTTCCTTTTTGCAAACTTTTAATAAAAATGAGCAAAATAAAAAAA
CGCTAGTTTTAGTAACTCGCGTTGTTTTCTTCACCTTTAATAATAGCTACTCCACCACTTGTTCCTAAGC
GGTCAGCTCCTGCTTCAATCATTTTTTGAGCATCTTCAAATGTTCTAACTCCACCAGCTGCTTTAACTAA
AGCATTGTCTTTAACAACTGACTTCATTAGTTTAAC
