>Addgene plasmid #10878 | pLKO.1 - TRC cloning vector | addgene partial sequence | sequence record 132379 | O_PGK1b-R 5'-GAACGGACGTGAAGAATGTG-3'
CCCAGAGCAGCCGCGTCCCTGCGCAAACCCAGGGCTGCCTTGGAAAAGGCGCAACCCCAACCCCCTCGAG
CCGCGGCCAAAGTGGATCTCTGCTGTCCCTGTAATAAACCCGAAAATTTTGAATTTTTGTAATTTGTTTT
TGTAATTCTTTAGTTTGTATGTCTGTTGCTATTATGTCTACTATTCTTTCCCCTGCACTGTACCCCCCAA
TCCCCCCTTTTCTTTTAAAATTGTGGATGAATACTGCCATTTGTCTCGAGGTCGAGAATTCTACAAAAAA
GAGCAAGAAGCTAAAAAAGATTTAAAAATTATTTTTAGCGCAGTTAATGGAACAGGAACTAAATTTACCC
CAAAAATATTACGTGAATCAGGATATAACGTTATTGAGGTTGAAGAGCATGCATTTGAAGATGAAACATT
TAAAAATGTTGTAAATCCA
